Addgene plasmid #154460: pCDNA5/avitag-apex2-v5-fkbp8
Purpose: expresses avitag-apex2-v5-fkbp8/biochemical assay
Depositing lab: Hyun-Woo Rhee. Depositing organization: Seoul National University. Publication: Contact-ID, a tool for profiling organelle contact sites, reveals regulatory proteins of mitochondrial-associated membrane formation. Kwak C, Shin S, Park JS, Jung M, Nhung TTM, Kang MG, Lee C, Kwon TH, Park SK, Mun JY, Kim JS, Rhee HW. Proc Natl Acad Sci U S A. 2020 May 15. pii: 1916584117. doi: 10.1073/pnas.1916584117. PubMed 32414919.
Backbone
  Vector backbone: pCDNA5
  Backbone size w/o insert (bp): 5074
  Total vector size (bp): 7174
  Vector type: Mammalian Expression
  Selectable markers: Hygromycin
Growth in bacteria
  Bacterial resistance: Ampicillin, 100 μg/mL
  Growth temperature: 37°C
  Growth strain: DH5alpha
  Copy number: High Copy
Gene/Insert
  Gene/Insert name: avitag-apex2-v5-fkbp8
  Species: H. sapiens (human)
  Insert size (bp): 2100
  GenBank ID: NM_001308373.1
  Entrez Gene: FKBP8 (a.k.a. FKBP38, FKBPr38)
  Promoter: CMV-F, T7 promoter
  Cloning method: Restriction Enzyme; 5′ cloning site AflII (not destroyed); 3′ cloning site AscI, XhoI (not destroyed)
  Sequencing primers: 5′ T7 promoter, CMV-F; 3′ BGH-rev
Terms and licenses: Academic/Nonprofit Terms; Industry Terms: Not Available to Industry
How to cite: pCDNA5/avitag-apex2-v5-fkbp8 was a gift from Hyun-Woo Rhee (Addgene plasmid # 154460 ; http://n2t.net/addgene:154460 ; RRID:Addgene_154460)
