[The description below was written by a language model from this plasmid's Addgene catalogue record and pLannotate feature annotations shown in this document.]
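Description:
pCDNA5/avitag-apex2-v5-fkbp8 is a 7.2 kb mammalian expression plasmid built on a pCDNA5 backbone. It is propagated in E. coli as a high-copy plasmid through a ColE1/pUC-type origin and an ampicillin resistance gene. The roughly 2.1 kb insert is driven by the CMV immediate-early enhancer and promoter and terminated by the bovine growth hormone polyadenylation signal. Short fragments matching tet operator sequences are annotated just downstream of the CMV promoter. This would be consistent with a tetracycline-regulatable CMV/TetO arrangement, although the catalogue fields do not describe the promoter as inducible. The backbone also carries an FRT site placed directly upstream of a hygromycin resistance coding sequence with an SV40 polyadenylation signal. No promoter is annotated immediately upstream of that marker. This layout is typical of vectors designed for FLP-mediated integration into a genomic FRT locus, where hygromycin resistance is gained only after correct recombination.

The payload is a fusion protein named as AviTag, APEX2, V5 and human FKBP8 (FKBP38), in that order. The feature table annotates only the APEX2 and FKBP8 coding regions, so the AviTag and V5 epitope are known from the construct name rather than from annotated features. APEX2 is an engineered soybean ascorbate peroxidase used for proximity labelling and electron microscopy contrast. AviTag is a short peptide substrate for biotin ligase, and V5 allows immunodetection. FKBP8 is described in the annotation as a chaperone that targets BCL2 to mitochondria. The stated purpose is expression of this fusion for biochemical assays, and the associated publication concerns profiling organelle contact sites and mitochondria-associated membranes.
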