Features (pLannotate 1.2.2; 22 found; start..end, strand, type, name):
      1..380     +  enhancer       CMV enhancer: human cytomegalovirus immediate early enhancer
    381..584     +  promoter       CMV promoter: human cytomegalovirus (CMV) immediate early promoter
    586..605     +  promoter       PLtetO-1 promoter (fragment): modified phage lambda PL promoter with tet operator sites (Lutz and Bujard, 1997)
    607..626     +  promoter       PLtetO-1 promoter (fragment): modified phage lambda PL promoter with tet operator sites (Lutz and Bujard, 1997)
    634..667     +  promoter       TRE3GV promoter (fragment): 3rd-generation Tet-responsive promoter that can be activated by binding of Tet-On® 3G, optimized for retroviral and lentiviral vectors
    801..1547    +  CDS            APEX2: soybean ascorbate peroxidase, engineered to serve as a monomeric tag for electron microscopy and live-cell proteomics (Lam et al., 2015) more active than the original APEX due to the A134P mutation
   1605..2843    +  CDS            FKBP8: FKBP8_HUMAN - Also known as FKBP38. Experimental evidence at protein level: Swiss-Prot protein existence level 1. Constitutively inactive PPiase, which becomes active when bound to calmodulin and calcium. Seems to act as a chaperone for BCL2, targets it to the mitochondria and modulates its phosphorylation state. The BCL2/FKBP8/calmodulin/calcium complex probably interferes with the binding of BCL2 to its targets. The active form of FKBP8 may therefore play a role in the regulation of apoptosis. From Homo sapiens (Human).
   2898..3122    +  polyA_signal   bGH poly(A) signal: bovine growth hormone polyadenylation signal
   3126..3147    +  promoter       SV40 promoter (fragment): SV40 enhancer and early promoter
   3168..3401    +  rep_origin     f1 ori (fragment) (sequence partly withheld): f1 bacteriophage origin of replication; arrow indicates direction of (+) strand synthesis
   3406..3453    +  protein_bind   FRT: FLP-mediated recombination occurs in the 8-bp core sequence TCTAGAAA (Turan and Bode, 2011). FLP recombinase from the Saccharomyces cerevisiae 2μ plasmid
   3461..4483    +  CDS            HygR: aminoglycoside phosphotransferase from E. coli; aph(4)-Ia; confers resistance to hygromycin
   4493..4618    +  CDS            ble (fragment): BLE_KLEPN - Experimental evidence at protein level: Swiss-Prot protein existence level 1. Binding protein with a strong affinity to the bleomycin family of antibiotics. Binds to CL990; an antimitotic-antibiotic compound. From Klebsiella pneumoniae.
   4613..4734    +  polyA_signal   SV40 poly(A) signal: SV40 polyadenylation signal
   4807..4823    -  protein_bind   lac operator: The lac repressor binds to the lac operator to inhibit transcription in E. coli. This inhibition can be relieved by adding lactose or isopropyl-β-D-thiogalactopyranoside (IPTG). lac repressor encoded by lacI
   4831..4861    -  promoter       lac promoter: promoter for the E. coli lac operon
   4876..4897    -  protein_bind   CAP binding site: CAP binding activates transcription in the presence of cAMP. E. coli catabolite activator protein
   4910..5002    -  CDS            lacI (fragment): lac repressor; lacI; The lac repressor binds to the lac operator to inhibit transcription in E. coli. This inhibition can be relieved by adding lactose or isopropyl-β-D-thiogalactopyranoside (IPTG).
   5185..5773    -  rep_origin     ori: high-copy-number ColE1/pMB1/pBR322/pUC origin of replication
   5944..6804    -  CDS            AmpR: β-lactamase; bla; confers resistance to ampicillin, carbenicillin, and related antibiotics
   6805..6909    -  promoter       AmpR promoter: bla
   6968..7020    -  misc_feature   bom (fragment): basis of mobility region from pBR322
>Addgene plasmid #154460 | pCDNA5/avitag-apex2-v5-fkbp8 | addgene full sequence | sequence record 426229 | Addgene NGS Result
GACATTGATTATTGACTAGTTATTAATAGTAATCAATTACGGGGTCATTAGTTCATAGCCCATATATGGA
GTTCCGCGTTACATAACTTACGGTAAATGGCCCGCCTGGCTGACCGCCCAACGACCCCCGCCCATTGACG
TCAATAATGACGTATGTTCCCATAGTAACGCCAATAGGGACTTTCCATTGACGTCAATGGGTGGAGTATT
TACGGTAAACTGCCCACTTGGCAGTACATCAAGTGTATCATATGCCAAGTACGCCCCCTATTGACGTCAA
TGACGGTAAATGGCCCGCCTGGCATTATGCCCAGTACATGACCTTATGGGACTTTCCTACTTGGCAGTAC
ATCTACGTATTAGTCATCGCTATTACCATGGTGATGCGGTTTTGGCAGTACATCAATGGGCGTGGATAGC
GGTTTGACTCACGGGGATTTCCAAGTCTCCACCCCATTGACGTCAATGGGAGTTTGTTTTGGCACCAAAA
TCAACGGGACTTTCCAAAATGTCGTAACAACTCCGCCCCATTGACGCAAATGGGCGGTAGGCGTGTACGG
TGGGAGGTCTATATAAGCAGAGCTCTCCCTATCAGTGATAGAGATCTCCCTATCAGTGATAGAGATCGTC
GACGAGCTCGTTTAGTGAACCGTCAGATCGCCTGGAGACGCCATCCACGCTGTTTTGACCTCCATAGAAG
ACACCGGGACCGATCCAGCCTCCGGACTCTAGCGTTTAAACTTAAGATGGGCCTGAACGACATCTTCGAG
GCCCAGAAGATCGAGTGGCACGAGGCTAGCGGAAAGTCTTACCCAACTGTGAGTGCTGATTACCAGGACG
CCGTTGAGAAGGCGAAGAAGAAGCTCAGAGGCTTCATCGCTGAGAAGAGATGCGCTCCTCTAATGCTCCG
TTTGGCATTCCACTCTGCTGGAACCTTTGACAAGGGCACGAAGACCGGTGGACCCTTCGGAACCATCAAG
CACCCTGCCGAACTGGCTCACAGCGCTAACAACGGTCTTGACATCGCTGTTAGGCTTTTGGAGCCACTCA
AGGCGGAGTTCCCTATTTTGAGCTACGCCGATTTCTACCAGTTGGCTGGCGTTGTTGCCGTTGAGGTCAC
GGGTGGACCTAAGGTTCCATTCCACCCTGGAAGAGAGGACAAGCCTGAGCCACCACCAGAGGGTCGCTTG
CCCGATCCCACTAAGGGTTCTGACCATTTGAGAGATGTGTTTGGCAAAGCTATGGGGCTTACTGACCAAG
ATATCGTTGCTCTATCTGGGGGTCACACTATTGGAGCTGCACACAAGGAGCGTTCTGGATTTGAGGGTCC
CTGGACCTCTAATCCTCTTATTTTCGACAACTCATACTTCACGGAGTTGTTGAGTGGTGAGAAGGAAGGT
CTCCTTCAGCTACCTTCTGACAAGGCTCTTTTGTCTGACCCTGTATTCCGCCCTCTCGTTGATAAATATG
CAGCGGACGAAGATGCCTTCTTTGCTGATTACGCTGAGGCTCACCAAAAGCTTTCCGAGCTTGGGTTTGC
TGATGCCGGTACCGGCAAGCCCATCCCCAACCCCCTGCTGGGCCTGGACAGCACCGCGGCCGCAATGGCA
TCGTGTGCTGAACCCTCTGAGCCCTCTGCCCCACTGCCCGCCGGGGTCCCACCGCTCGAGGACTTCGAGG
TACTGGATGGGGTTGAGGATGCAGAGGGTGAGGAGGAAGAGGAGGAGGAAGAGGAGGAAGAGGATGACCT
GAGTGAGCTGCCACCGCTGGAGGACATGGGACAACCCCCGGCGGAGGAGGCTGAGCAGCCTGGGGCCCTG
GCCCGAGAGTTCCTTGCTGCCATGGAGCCCGAGCCCGCCCCAGCCCCGGCCCCAGAAGAGTGGCTGGACA
TTCTGGGGAACGGGCTGTTGAGGAAGAAGACGCTGGTCCCAGGGCCGCCAGGTTCGAGCCGCCCGGTCAA
GGGCCAGGTGGTCACCGTACATCTGCAGACGTCGCTGGAGAATGGCACACGGGTGCAGGAGGAGCCGGAG
CTGGTGTTCACTCTGGGTGACTGTGACGTCATCCAGGCCCTGGATCTCAGTGTCCCACTCATGGACGTGG
GGGAGACGGCCATGGTCACTGCTGACTCCAAGTACTGCTACGGCCCCCAAGGCAGCAGGAGCCCATACAT
CCCCCCGCACGCGGCCCTGTGCCTGGAGGTGACCCTGAAGACGGCTGTGGACGGGCCTGACCTGGAGATG
CTCACGGGGCAGGAGCGCGTGGCCCTGGCCAACCGGAAGCGGGAGTGCGGCAACGCCCACTACCAGCGGG
CGGACTTCGTCCTGGCCGCCAACTCCTACGACCTCGCCATCAAGGCTATCACCTCCAGCGCCAAAGTGGA
CATGACGTTCGAGGAGGAGGCACAGCTCCTGCAGTTGAAGGTGAAGTGTCTGAACAACCTGGCGGCCTCG
CAGCTGAAGCTCGACCACTACCGCGCAGCCCTGCGCTCCTGCAGCCTTGTGCTGGAGCACCAGCCAGACA
ACATCAAGGCTCTCTTCCGCAAGGGCAAGGTGCTGGCCCAGCAGGGGGAGTACAGTGAGGCCATCCCCAT
CCTGAGGGCAGCCCTGAAGCTGGAACCTTCCAACAAGACGATCCACGCAGAGCTCTCAAAGCTGGTGAAG
AAGCATGCGGCGCAGCGGAGCACGGAGACCGCCTTGTACCGGAAAATGCTGGGCAACCCCAGCCGGCTGC
CTGCTAAGTGCCCTGGCAAGGGTGCCTGGTCCATCCCATGGAAGTGGCTGTTTGGGGCGACTGCTGTTGC
CTTGGGGGGTGTGGCACTCTCTGTGGTCATCGCTGCCAGGAACTAGGGCGCGCCCTCGAGTCTAGAGGGC
CCGTTTAAACCCGCTGATCAGCCTCGACTGTGCCTTCTAGTTGCCAGCCATCTGTTGTTTGCCCCTCCCC
CGTGCCTTCCTTGACCCTGGAAGGTGCCACTCCCACTGTCCTTTCCTAATAAAATGAGGAAATTGCATCG
CATTGTCTGAGTAGGTGTCATTCTATTCTGGGGGGTGGGGTGGGGCAGGACAGCAAGGGGGAGGATTGGG
AAGACAATAGCAGGCATGCTGGGGATGCGGTGGGCTCTATGGCTTCTGAGGCGGAAAGAACCAGCTGGGG
CTCTAGGGGGTATCCCC
[124 nt withheld, positions 3168-3291]
C
[91 nt withheld, positions 3293-3383]
AGGGTGATGGTTCACGTACCTAGAAGTTCCTATTCCGAAGTTCCTATTCTCTAGAAAGTATAGGAACTTC
CTTGGCCAAAAAGCCTGAACTCACCGCGACGTCTGTCGAGAAGTTTCTGATCGAAAAGTTCGACAGCGTC
TCCGACCTGATGCAGCTCTCGGAGGGCGAAGAATCTCGTGCTTTCAGCTTCGATGTAGGAGGGCGTGGAT
ATGTCCTGCGGGTAAATAGCTGCGCCGATGGTTTCTACAAAGATCGTTATGTTTATCGGCACTTTGCATC
GGCCGCGCTCCCGATTCCGGAAGTGCTTGACATTGGGGAATTCAGCGAGAGCCTGACCTATTGCATCTCC
CGCCGTGCACAGGGTGTCACGTTGCAAGACCTGCCTGAAACCGAACTGCCCGCTGTTCTGCAGCCGGTCG
CGGAGGCCATGGATGCGATCGCTGCGGCCGATCTTAGCCAGACGAGCGGGTTCGGCCCATTCGGACCGCA
AGGAATCGGTCAATACACTACATGGCGTGATTTCATATGCGCGATTGCTGATCCCCATGTGTATCACTGG
CAAACTGTGATGGACGACACCGTCAGTGCGTCCGTCGCGCAGGCTCTCGATGAGCTGATGCTTTGGGCCG
AGGACTGCCCCGAAGTCCGGCACCTCGTGCACGCGGATTTCGGCTCCAACAATGTCCTGACGGACAATGG
CCGCATAACAGCGGTCATTGACTGGAGCGAGGCGATGTTCGGGGATTCCCAATACGAGGTCGCCAACATC
TTCTTCTGGAGGCCGTGGTTGGCTTGTATGGAGCAGCAGACGCGCTACTTCGAGCGGAGGCATCCGGAGC
TTGCAGGATCGCCGCGGCTCCGGGCGTATATGCTCCGCATTGGTCTTGACCAACTCTATCAGAGCTTGGT
TGACGGCAATTTCGATGATGCAGCTTGGGCGCAGGGTCGATGCGACGCAATCGTCCGATCCGGAGCCGGG
ACTGTCGGGCGTACACAAATCGCCCGCAGAAGCGCGGCCGTCTGGACCGATGGCTGTGTAGAAGTACTCG
CCGATAGTGGAAACCGACGCCCCAGCACTCGTCCGAGGGCAAAGGAATAGCACGTACTACGAGATTTCGA
TTCCACCGCCGCCTTCTATGAAAGGTTGGGCTTCGGAATCGTTTTCCGGGACGCCGGCTGGATGATCCTC
CAGCGCGGGGATCTCATGCTGGAGTTCTTCGCCCACCCCAACTTGTTTATTGCAGCTTATAATGGTTACA
AATAAAGCAATAGCATCACAAATTTCACAAATAAAGCATTTTTTTCACTGCATTCTAGTTGTGGTTTGTC
CAAACTCATCAATGTATCTTATCATGTCTGTATACCGTCGACCTCTAGCTAGAGCTTGGCGTAATCATGG
TCATAGCTGTTTCCTGTGTGAAATTGTTATCCGCTCACAATTCCACACAACATACGAGCCGGAAGCATAA
AGTGTAAAGCCTGGGGTGCCTAATGAGTGAGCTAACTCACATTAATTGCGTTGCGCTCACTGCCCGCTTT
CCAGTCGGGAAACCTGTCGTGCCAGCTGCATTAATGAATCGGCCAACGCGCGGGGAGAGGCGGTTTGCGT
ATTGGGCGCTCTTCCGCTTCCTCGCTCACTGACTCGCTGCGCTCGGTCGTTCGGCTGCGGCGAGCGGTAT
CAGCTCACTCAAAGGCGGTAATACGGTTATCCACAGAATCAGGGGATAACGCAGGAAAGAACATGTGAGC
AAAAGGCCAGCAAAAGGCCAGGAACCGTAAAAAGGCCGCGTTGCTGGCGTTTTTCCATAGGCTCCGCCCC
CCTGACGAGCATCACAAAAATCGACGCTCAAGTCAGAGGTGGCGAAACCCGACAGGACTATAAAGATACC
AGGCGTTTCCCCCTGGAAGCTCCCTCGTGCGCTCTCCTGTTCCGACCCTGCCGCTTACCGGATACCTGTC
CGCCTTTCTCCCTTCGGGAAGCGTGGCGCTTTCTCATAGCTCACGCTGTAGGTATCTCAGTTCGGTGTAG
GTCGTTCGCTCCAAGCTGGGCTGTGTGCACGAACCCCCCGTTCAGCCCGACCGCTGCGCCTTATCCGGTA
ACTATCGTCTTGAGTCCAACCCGGTAAGACACGACTTATCGCCACTGGCAGCAGCCACTGGTAACAGGAT
TAGCAGAGCGAGGTATGTAGGCGGTGCTACAGAGTTCTTGAAGTGGTGGCCTAACTACGGCTACACTAGA
AGAACAGTATTTGGTATCTGCGCTCTGCTGAAGCCAGTTACCTTCGGAAAAAGAGTTGGTAGCTCTTGAT
CCGGCAAACAAACCACCGCTGGTAGCGGTGGTTTTTTTGTTTGCAAGCAGCAGATTACGCGCAGAAAAAA
AGGATCTCAAGAAGATCCTTTGATCTTTTCTACGGGGTCTGACGCTCAGTGGAACGAAAACTCACGTTAA
GGGATTTTGGTCATGAGATTATCAAAAAGGATCTTCACCTAGATCCTTTTAAATTAAAAATGAAGTTTTA
AATCAATCTAAAGTATATATGAGTAAACTTGGTCTGACAGTTACCAATGCTTAATCAGTGAGGCACCTAT
CTCAGCGATCTGTCTATTTCGTTCATCCATAGTTGCCTGACTCCCCGTCGTGTAGATAACTACGATACGG
GAGGGCTTACCATCTGGCCCCAGTGCTGCAATGATACCGCGAGACCCACGCTCACCGGCTCCAGATTTAT
CAGCAATAAACCAGCCAGCCGGAAGGGCCGAGCGCAGAAGTGGTCCTGCAACTTTATCCGCCTCCATCCA
GTCTATTAATTGTTGCCGGGAAGCTAGAGTAAGTAGTTCGCCAGTTAATAGTTTGCGCAACGTTGTTGCC
ATTGCTACAGGCATCGTGGTGTCACGCTCGTCGTTTGGTATGGCTTCATTCAGCTCCGGTTCCCAACGAT
CAAGGCGAGTTACATGATCCCCCATGTTGTGCAAAAAAGCGGTTAGCTCCTTCGGTCCTCCGATCGTTGT
CAGAAGTAAGTTGGCCGCAGTGTTATCACTCATGGTTATGGCAGCACTGCATAATTCTCTTACTGTCATG
CCATCCGTAAGATGCTTTTCTGTGACTGGTGAGTACTCAACCAAGTCATTCTGAGAATAGTGTATGCGGC
GACCGAGTTGCTCTTGCCCGGCGTCAATACGGGATAATACCGCGCCACATAGCAGAACTTTAAAAGTGCT
CATCATTGGAAAACGTTCTTCGGGGCGAAAACTCTCAAGGATCTTACCGCTGTTGAGATCCAGTTCGATG
TAACCCACTCGTGCACCCAACTGATCTTCAGCATCTTTTACTTTCACCAGCGTTTCTGGGTGAGCAAAAA
CAGGAAGGCAAAATGCCGCAAAAAAGGGAATAAGGGCGACACGGAAATGTTGAATACTCATACTCTTCCT
TTTTCAATATTATTGAAGCATTTATCAGGGTTATTGTCTCATGAGCGGATACATATTTGAATGTATTTAG
AAAAATAAACAAATAGGGGTTCCGCGCACATTTCCCCGAAAAGTGCCACCTGACGTCGACGGATCGGGAG
ATCTCCCGATCCCCTATGGTGCACTCTCAGTACAATCTGCTCTGATGCCGCATAGTTAAGCCAGTATCTG
CTCCCTGCTTGTGTGTTGGAGGTCGCTGAGTAGTGCGCGAGCAAAATTTAAGCTACAACAAGGCAAGGCT
TGACCGACAATTGCATGAAGAATCTGCTTAGGGTTAGGCGTTTTGCGCTGCTTCGCGATGTACGGGCCAG
ATATACGCGTT
