>Addgene plasmid #154460 | pCDNA5/avitag-apex2-v5-fkbp8 | depositor partial sequence | sequence record 298950 | avitag-apex2-v5-fkbp8
ATGGGCCTGAACGACATCTTCGAGGCCCAGAAGATCGAGTGGCACGAGGCTAGCGGAAAGTCTTACCCAA
CTGTGAGTGCTGATTACCAGGACGCCGTTGAGAAGGCGAAGAAGAAGCTCAGAGGCTTCATCGCTGAGAA
GAGATGCGCTCCTCTAATGCTCCGTTTGGCATTCCACTCTGCTGGAACCTTTGACAAGGGCACGAAGACC
GGTGGACCCTTCGGAACCATCAAGCACCCTGCCGAACTGGCTCACAGCGCTAACAACGGTCTTGACATCG
CTGTTAGGCTTTTGGAGCCACTCAAGGCGGAGTTCCCTATTTTGAGCTACGCCGATTTCTACCAGTTGGC
TGGCGTTGTTGCCGTTGAGGTCACGGGTGGACCTAAGGTTCCATTCCACCCTGGAAGAGAGGACAAGCCT
GAGCCACCACCAGAGGGTCGCTTGCCCGATCCCACTAAGGGTTCTGACCATTTGAGAGATGTGTTTGGCA
AAGCTATGGGGCTTACTGACCAAGATATCGTTGCTCTATCTGGGGGTCACACTATTGGAGCTGCACACAA
GGAGCGTTCTGGATTTGAGGGTCCCTGGACCTCTAATCCTCTTATTTTCGACAACTCATACTTCACGGAG
TTGTTGAGTGGTGAGAAGGAAGGTCTCCTTCAGCTACCTTCTGACAAGGCTCTTTTGTCTGACCCTGTAT
TCCGCCCTCTCGTTGATAAATATGCAGCGGACGAAGATGCCTTCTTTGCTGATTACGCTGAGGCTCACCA
AAAGCTTTCCGAGCTTGGGTTTGCTGATGCCGGTACCGGCAAGCCCATCCCCAACCCCCTGCTGGGCCTG
GACAGCACCGCGGCCGCAATGGCATCGTGTGCTGAACCCTCTGAGCCCTCTGCCCCACTGCCCGCCGGGG
TCCCACCGCTCGAGGACTTCGAGGTACTGGATGGGGTTGAGGATGCAGAGGGTGAGGAGGAAGAGGAGGA
GGAAGAGGAGGAAGAGGATGACCTGAGTGAGCTGCCACCGCTGGAGGACATGGGACAACCCCCGGCGGAG
GAGGCTGAGCAGCCTGGGGCCCTGGCCCGAGAGTTCCTTGCTGCCATGGAGCCCGAGCCCGCCCCAGCCC
CGGCCCCAGAAGAGTGGCTGGACATTCTGGGGAACGGGCTGTTGAGGAAGAAGACGCTGGTCCCAGGGCC
GCCAGGTTCGAGCCGCCCGGTCAAGGGCCAGGTGGTCACCGTACATCTGCAGACGTCGCTGGAGAATGGC
ACACGGGTGCAGGAGGAGCCGGAGCTGGTGTTCACTCTGGGTGACTGTGACGTCATCCAGGCCCTGGATC
TCAGTGTCCCACTCATGGACGTGGGGGAGACGGCCATGGTCACTGCTGACTCCAAGTACTGCTACGGCCC
CCAAGGCAGCAGGAGCCCATACATCCCCCCGCACGCGGCCCTGTGCCTGGAGGTGACCCTGAAGACGGCT
GTGGACGGGCCTGACCTGGAGATGCTCACGGGGCAGGAGCGCGTGGCCCTGGCCAACCGGAAGCGGGAGT
GCGGCAACGCCCACTACCAGCGGGCGGACTTCGTCCTGGCCGCCAACTCCTACGACCTCGCCATCAAGGC
TATCACCTCCAGCGCCAAAGTGGACATGACGTTCGAGGAGGAGGCACAGCTCCTGCAGTTGAAGGTGAAG
TGTCTGAACAACCTGGCGGCCTCGCAGCTGAAGCTCGACCACTACCGCGCAGCCCTGCGCTCCTGCAGCC
TTGTGCTGGAGCACCAGCCAGACAACATCAAGGCTCTCTTCCGCAAGGGCAAGGTGCTGGCCCAGCAGGG
GGAGTACAGTGAGGCCATCCCCATCCTGAGGGCAGCCCTGAAGCTGGAACCTTCCAACAAGACGATCCAC
GCAGAGCTCTCAAAGCTGGTGAAGAAGCATGCGGCGCAGCGGAGCACGGAGACCGCCTTGTACCGGAAAA
TGCTGGGCAACCCCAGCCGGCTGCCTGCTAAGTGCCCTGGCAAGGGTGCCTGGTCCATCCCATGGAAGTG
GCTGTTTGGGGCGACTGCTGTTGCCTTGGGGGGTGTGGCACTCTCTGTGGTCATCGCTGCCAGGAACTAG
